>Addgene plasmid #223712 | pRRL-SV40-Puro-CMV-mCherry-EGFP-LC3B | addgene full sequence | sequence record 443629 | Addgene NGS Result
GTTCCAGAGATTTATTACTCCAACTAGCATTCCAAGGCACAGCAGTGGTGCAAATGAGTTTTCCAGAGCA
ACCCCAAATCCCCAGGAGCTGTTGATCCTTTAGGTATCTTTCCACAGCCAGGATTCTTGCCTGGAGCTGC
TTGATGCCCCAGACTGTGAGTTGCAACAGATGCTGTTGCGCCTCAATAGCCCTCAGCAAATTGTTCTGCT
GCTGCACTATACCAGACAATAATTGTCTGGCCTGTACCGTCAGCGTCATTGACGCTGCGCCCATAGTGCT
TCCTGCTGCTCCCAAGAACCCAAGGAACAAAGCTCCTATTCCCACTGCTCTTTTTTCTCTCTGCACCACT
CTTCTCTTTGCCTTGGTGGGTGCTACTCCTAATGGTTCAATTTTTACTACTTTATATTTATATAATTCAC
TTCTCCAATTGTCCCTCATATCTCCTCCTCCAGGTCTGAAGATCAGCGGCCGCTTGCTGTGCGGTGGTCT
TACTTTTGTTTTGCTCTTCCTCTATCTTGTCTAAAGCTTCCTTGGTGTCTTTTATCTCTATCCTTTGATG
CACACAATAGAGGGTTGCTACTGTATTATATAATGATCTAAGTTCTTCTGATCCTGTCTGAAGGGATGGT
TGTAGCTGTCCCAGTATTTGTCTACAGCCTTCTGATGTTTCTAACAGGCCAGGATTAACTGCGAATCGTT
CTAGCTCCCTGCTTGCCCATACTATATGTTTTAATTTATATTTTTTCTTTCCCCCTGGCCTTAACCGAAT
TTTTTCCCATCGCGATCTAATTCTCCCCCGCTTAATACTGACGCTCTCGCACCCATCTCTCTCCTTCTAG
CCTCCGCTAGTCAAAATTTTTGGCGTACTCACCAGTCGCCGCCCCTCGCCTCTTGCCGTGCGCGCTTCAG
CAAGCCGAGTCCTGCGTCGAGAGAGCTCCTCTGGTTTCCCTTTCGCTTTCAAGTCCCTGTTCGGGCGCCA
CTGCTAGAGATTTTCCACACTGACTAAAAGGGTCTGAGGGATCTCTAGTTACCAGAGTCACACAACAGAC
GGGCACACACTACTTGAAGCACTCAAGGCAAGCTTTATTGAGGCTTAAGCAGTGGGTTCCCTAGTTAGCC
AGAGAGCTCCCAGGCTCAGATCTGGTCTAACCAGAGAGACCCGTTTATGTATCGAGCTAGGCACTTAAAT
ACAATATCTCTGCAATGCGGCAATTCAGTGGTTCGTCCAATCCATGTCAGACCCGTCTGTTGCCTTCCTA
ATAAGGCACGATCGTACCACCTTACTTCCACCAATCGGCATGCACGGTGCTTTTTCTCTCCTTGTAAGGC
ATGTTGCTAACTCATCGTTACCATGTTGCAAGACTACAAGAGTATTGCATAAGACTACATTAAGCTTGCA
GCTCCAGCTTTTGTTCCCTTTAGTGAGGGTTAATTGCGCGCTTGGCGTAATCATGGTCATAGCTGTTTCC
TGTGTGAAATTGTTATCCGCTCACAATTCCACACAACATACGAGCCGGAAGCATAAAGTGTAAAGCCTGG
GGTGCCTAATGAGTGAGCTAACTCACATTAATTGCGTTGCGCTCACTGCCCGCTTTCCAGTCGGGAAACC
TGTCGTGCCAGCTGCATTAATGAATCGGCCAACGCGCGGGGAGAGGCGGTTTGCGTATTGGGCGCTCTTC
CGCTTCCTCGCTCACTGACTCGCTGCGCTCGGTCGTTCGGCTGCGGCGAGCGGTATCAGCTCACTCAAAG
GCGGTAATACGGTTATCCACAGAATCAGGGGATAACGCAGGAAAGAACATGTGAGCAAAAGGCCAGCAAA
AGGCCAGGAACCGTAAAAAGGCCGCGTTGCTGGCGTTTTTCCATAGGCTCCGCCCCCCTGACGAGCATCA
CAAAAATCGACGCTCAAGTCAGAGGTGGCGAAACCCGACAGGACTATAAAGATACCAGGCGTTTCCCCCT
GGAAGCTCCCTCGTGCGCTCTCCTGTTCCGACCCTGCCGCTTACCGGATACCTGTCCGCCTTTCTCCCTT
CGGGAAGCGTGGCGCTTTCTCATAGCTCACGCTGTAGGTATCTCAGTTCGGTGTAGGTCGTTCGCTCCAA
GCTGGGCTGTGTGCACGAACCCCCCGTTCAGCCCGACCGCTGCGCCTTATCCGGTAACTATCGTCTTGAG
TCCAACCCGGTAAGACACGACTTATCGCCACTGGCAGCAGCCACTGGTAACAGGATTAGCAGAGCGAGGT
ATGTAGGCGGTGCTACAGAGTTCTTGAAGTGGTGGCCTAACTACGGCTACACTAGAAGAACAGTATTTGG
TATCTGCGCTCTGCTGAAGCCAGTTACCTTCGGAAAAAGAGTTGGTAGCTCTTGATCCGGCAAACAAACC
ACCGCTGGTAGCGGTGGTTTTTTTGTTTGCAAGCAGCAGATTACGCGCAGAAAAAAAGGATCTCAAGAAG
ATCCTTTGATCTTTTCTACGGGGTCTGACGCTCAGTGGAACGAAAACTCACGTTAAGGGATTTTGGTCAT
GAGATTATCAAAAAGGATCTTCACCTAGATCCTTTTAAATTAAAAATGAAGTTTTAAATCAATCTAAAGT
ATATATGAGTAAACTTGGTCTGACAGTTACCAATGCTTAATCAGTGAGGCACCTATCTCAGCGATCTGTC
TATTTCGTTCATCCATAGTTGCCTGACTCCCCGTCGTGTAGATAACTACGATACGGGAGGGCTTACCATC
TGGCCCCAGTGCTGCAATGATACCGCGAGACCCACGCTCACCGGCTCCAGATTTATCAGCAATAAACCAG
CCAGCCGGAAGGGCCGAGCGCAGAAGTGGTCCTGCAACTTTATCCGCCTCCATCCAGTCTATTAATTGTT
GCCGGGAAGCTAGAGTAAGTAGTTCGCCAGTTAATAGTTTGCGCAACGTTGTTGCCATTGCTACAGGCAT
CGTGGTGTCACGCTCGTCGTTTGGTATGGCTTCATTCAGCTCCGGTTCCCAACGATCAAGGCGAGTTACA
TGATCCCCCATGTTGTGCAAAAAAGCGGTTAGCTCCTTCGGTCCTCCGATCGTTGTCAGAAGTAAGTTGG
CCGCAGTGTTATCACTCATGGTTATGGCAGCACTGCATAATTCTCTTACTGTCATGCCATCCGTAAGATG
CTTTTCTGTGACTGGTGAGTACTCAACCAAGTCATTCTGAGAATAGTGTATGCGGCGACCGAGTTGCTCT
TGCCCGGCGTCAATACGGGATAATACCGCGCCACATAGCAGAACTTTAAAAGTGCTCATCATTGGAAAAC
GTTCTTCGGGGCGAAAACTCTCAAGGATCTTACCGCTGTTGAGATCCAGTTCGATGTAACCCACTCGTGC
ACCCAACTGATCTTCAGCATCTTTTACTTTCACCAGCGTTTCTGGGTGAGCAAAAACAGGAAGGCAAAAT
GCCGCAAAAAAGGGAATAAGGGCGACACGGAAATGTTGAATACTCATACTCTTCCTTTTTCAATATTATT
GAAGCATTTATCAGGGTTATTGTCTCATGAGCGGATACATATTTGAATGTATTTAGAAAAATAAACAAAT
AGGGGTTCCGCGCACATTTCCCCGAAAAGTGCCACCTAAATTGTAAGCGTTAATATTTTGTTAAAATTCG
CGTTAAATTTTTGTTAAATCAGCTCATTTTTTAACCAATAGGCCGAAATCGGCAAAATCCCTTATAAATC
AAAAGAATAGACCGAGATAGGGT
[37 nt withheld, positions 3734-3770]
AAAGAACGTGGACTCCAACGTCAAAGG
[49 nt withheld, positions 3798-3846]
T
[91 nt withheld, positions 3848-3938]
G
[124 nt withheld, positions 3940-4063]
CCCATTCGCCATTCAGGCTGCGCAACTGTTGGGAAGGGCGATCGGTGCGGGCCTCTTCGCTATTACGCCA
GCTGGCGAAAGGGGGATGTGCTGCAAGGCGATTAAGTTGGGTAACGCCAGGGTTTTCCCAGTCACGACGT
TGTAAAACGACGGCCAGTGAGCGCGCGTAATACGACTCACTATAGGGCGAATTGGGTACGTCCCTAGGCC
TCCAAAAAAGCCTCCTCACTACTTCTGGAATAGCTCAGAGGCCGAGGCGGCCTCGGCCTCTGCATAAATA
AAAAAAATTAGTCAGCCATGGGGCGGAGAATGGGCGGAACTGGGCGGAGTTAGGGGCGGGATGGGCGGAG
TTAGGGGCGGGATAGCTAGAGCCAGACATGATAAGATACATTGATGAGTTTGGACAAACCACAACTAGAA
TGCAGTGAAAAAAATGCTTTATTTGTGAAATTTGTGATGCTATTGCTTTATTTGTAACCATTATAAGCTG
CAATAAACAAGTTCCTCTCACTCTCTGATATTCATTTCTTTGCAAGTTATAAATACTGAATAATAAGATG
ACATGAACTACTACTGCTAGAGATTTTCCACACTGACTAAAAGGGTCTGAGGGATCTCTAGTTACCAGAG
TCACACAACAGACGGGCACACACTACTTGAAGCACTCAAGGCAAGCTTTATTGAGGCTTAAGCAGTGGGT
TCCCTAGTTAGCCAGAGAGCTCCCAGGCTCAGATCTGGTCTAACCAGAGAGACCCAGTACAAGCAAAAAG
CAGATCTTGTCTTCGTTGGGAGTGAATTAGCCCTTCCAGTCCCCCCTTTTCTTTTAAAAAGTGGCTAAGA
TCTACAGCTGCCTTGTAAGTCATTGGTCTTAAAGGTACCGAGCTCGAATTAATTCCAGGCGGGGAGGCGG
CCCAAAGGGAGATCCGACTCGTCTGAGGGCGAAGGCGAAGACGCGGAAGAGGCCGCAGAGCCGGCAGCAG
GCCGCGGGAAGGAAGGTCCGCTGGATTGAGGGCCGAAGGGACGTAGCAGAAGGACGTCCCGCGCAGAATC
CAGGTGGCAACACAGGCGAGCAGCCATGGAAAGGACGTCAGCTTCCCCGACAACACCACGGAATTGTCAG
TGCCCAACAGCCGAGCCCCTGTCCAGCAGCGGGCAAGGCAGGCGGCGATGAGTTCCGCCGTGGCAATAGG
GAGGGGGAAAGCGAAAGTCCCGGAAAGGAGCTGACAGGTGGTGGCAATGCCCCAACCAGTGGGGGTTGCG
TCAGCAAACACAGTGCACACCACGCCACGTTGCCTGACAACGGGCCACAACTCCTCATAAAGAGACAGCA
ACCAGGATTTATACAAGGAGGAGAAAATGAAAGCCATACGGGAAGCAATAGCATGATACAAAGGCATTAA
AGCAGCGTATCCACATAGCGTAAAAGGAGCAACATAGTTAAGAATACCAGTCAATCTTTCACAAATTTTG
TAATCCAGAGGTTGATTGTCGACGAATTCTGGTGCTCGAGTTACACTGACAATTTCATCCCGAACGTCTC
CTGGGAGGCATAGACCATGTACAGGAATCCATCTTCATCTTTCTCACTCTCATACACCTCTGAGATTGGT
GTGGAGACGCTGACCATGCTGTGTCCGTTCACCAACAGGAAGAAGGCCTGATTAGCATTGAGCTGTAAGC
GCCTTCTAATTATCTTGATGAGCTCACTCATGTTGACATGGTCAGGTACAAGGAACTTTGTTTTATCCAG
AACAGGAAGCTGCTTCTCACCCTTGTATCGTTCTATTATCACCGGGATTTTGGTTGGATGCTGCTCTCGA
ATAAGTCGGACATCTTCTACTCTTTGTTCGAAGGTGCGGCGCTGCTTGAAGGTCTTCTCCGACGGCATGA
ATTCGGTACCGGATCTGAGTCCGGACTTGTACAGCTCGTCCATGCCGAGAGTGATCCCGGCGGCGGTCAC
GAACTCCAGCAGGACCATGTGATCGCGCTTCTCGTTGGGGTCTTTGCTCAGGGCGGACTGGGTGCTCAGG
TAGTGGTTGTCGGGCAGCAGCACGGGGCCGTCGCCGATGGGGGTGTTCTGCTGGTAGTGGTCGGCGAGCT
GCACGCTGCCGTCCTCGATGTTGTGGCGGATCTTGAAGTTCACCTTGATGCCGTTCTTCTGCTTGTCGGC
CATGATATAGACGTTGTGGCTGTTGTAGTTGTACTCCAGCTTGTGCCCCAGGATGTTGCCGTCCTCCTTG
AAGTCGATGCCCTTCAGCTCGATGCGGTTCACCAGGGTGTCGCCCTCGAACTTCACCTCGGCGCGGGTCT
TGTAGTTGCCGTCGTCCTTGAAGAAGATGGTGCGCTCCTGGACGTAGCCTTCGGGCATGGCGGACTTGAA
GAAGTCGTGCTGCTTCATGTGGTCGGGGTAGCGGCTGAAGCACTGCACGCCGTAGGTCAGGGTGGTCACG
AGGGTGGGCCAGGGCACGGGCAGCTTGCCGGTGGTGCAGATGAACTTCAGGGTCAGCTTGCCGTAGGTGG
CATCGCCCTCGCCCTCGCCGGACACGCTGAACTTGTGGCCGTTTACGTCGCCGTCCAGCTCGACCAGGAT
GGGCACCACCCCGGTGAACAGCTCCTCGCCCTTGCTCACCATGGTGGCGACCGGAAAGCCTGCTTTTTTG
TACAAACTTGTTCCTGGGCCAGCGGATCTGAGTCCGGACTTGTACAGCTCGTCCATGCCGCCGGTGGAGT
GGCGGCCCTCGGCGCGTTCGTACTGTTCCACGATGGTGTAGTCCTCGTTGTGGGAGGTGATGTCCAACTT
GATGTTGACGTTGTAGGCGCCGGGCAGCTGCACGGGCTTCTTGGCCTTGTAGGTGGTCTTGACCTCAGCG
TCGTAGTGGCCGCCGTCCTTCAGCTTCAGCCTCTGCTTGATCTCGCCCTTCAGGGCGCCGTCCTCGGGGT
ACATCCGCTCGGAGGAGGCCTCCCAGCCCATGGTCTTCTTCTGCATTACGGGGCCGTCGGAGGGGAAGTT
GGTGCCGCGCAGCTTCACCTTGTAGATGAACTCGCCGTCCTGCAGGGAGGAGTCCTGGGTCACGGTCACC
ACGCCGCCGTCCTCGAAGTTCATCACGCGCTCCCACTTGAAGCCCTCGGGGAAGGACAGCTTCAAGTAGT
CGGGGATGTCGGCGGGGTGCTTCACGTAGGCCTTGGAGCCGTACATGAACTGAGGGGACAGGATGTCCCA
GGCGAAGGGCAGGGGGCCACCCTTGGTCACCTTCAGCTTGGCGGTCTGGGTGCCCTCGTAGGGGCGGCCC
TCGCCCTCGCCCTCGATCTCGAACTCGTGGCCGTTCACGGAGCCCTCCATGTGCACCTTGAAGCGCATGA
ACTCCTTGATGATGGCCATGTTATCCTCCTCGCCCTTGCTCACCATGGTGGCGACCGGTAGCGCTAGCGG
TCTAGAGTCGGTGTCTTCTATGGAGGTCAAAACAGCGTGGATGGCGTCTCCAGGCGATCTGACGGTTCAC
TAAACGAGCTCTGCTTATATAGACCTCCCACCGTACACGCCTACCGCCCATTTGCGTCAATGGGGCGGAG
TTGTTACGACATTTTGGAAAGTCCCGTTGATTTTGGTGCCAAAACAAACTCCCATTGACGTCAATGGGGT
GGAGACTTGGAAATCCCCGTGAGTCAAACCGCTATCCACGCCCATTGATGTACTGCCAAAACCGCATCAC
CATGGTAATAGCGATGACTAATACGTAGATGTACTGCCAAGTAGGAAAGTCCCATAAGGTCATGTACTGG
GCATAATGCCAGGCGGGCCATTTACCGTCATTGACGTCAATAGGGGGCGTACTTGGCATATGATACACTT
GATGTACTGCCAAGTGGGCAGTTTACCGTAAATACTCCACCCATTGACGTCAATGGAAAGTCCCTATTGG
CGTTACTATGGGAACATACGTCATTATTGACGTCAATGGGCGGGGGTCGTTGGGCGGTCAGCCAGGCGGG
CCATTTACCGTAAGTTATGTAACGCGGAACTCCCAAGCTTATCGATGCATGGGGTCGTGCGCTCCTTTCG
GTCGGGCGCTGCGGGTCGTGGGGCGGGCGTCAGGCACCGGGCTTGCGGGTCATGCACCAGGTGCGCGGTC
CTTCGGGCACCTCGACGTCGGCGGTGACGGTGAAGCCGAGCCGCTCGTAGAAGGGGAGGTTGCGGGGCGC
GGAGGTCTCCAGGAAGGCGGGCACCCCGGCGCGCTCGGCCGCCTCCACTCCGGGGAGCACGACGGCGCTG
CCCAGACCCTTGCCCTGGTGGTCGGGCGAGACGCCGACGGTGGCCAGGAACCACGCGGGCTCCTTGGGCC
GGTGCGGCGCCAGGAGGCCTTCCATCTGTTGCTGCGCGGCCAGCCGGGAACCGCTCAACTCGGCCATGCG
CGGGCCGATCTCGGCGAACACCGCCCCCGCTTCGACGCTCTCCGGCGTGGTCCAGACCGCCACCGCGGCG
CCGTCGTCCGCGACCCACACCTTGCCGATGTCGAGCCCGACGCGCGTGAGGAAGAGTTCTTGCAGCTCGG
TGACCCGCTCGATGTGGCGGTCCGGATCGACGGTGTGGCGCGTGGCGGGGTAGTCGGCGAACGCGGCGGC
GAGGGTGCGTACGGCCCTGGGGACGTCGTCGCGGGTGGCGAGGCGCACCGTGGGCTTGTACTCGGTCATG
GTAAGCTTTTTGCAAAAGCCTAGGCCTCCAAAAAAGCCTCCTCACTACTTCTGGAATAGCTCAGAGGCCG
AGGCGGCCTCGGCCTCTGCATAAATAAAAAAAATTAGTCAGCCATGGGGCGGAGAATGGGCGGAACTGGG
CGGAGTTAGGGGCGGGATGGGCGGAGTTAGGGGCGGGACTATGGTTGCTGACTAATTGAGATGCATGCTT
TGCATACTTCTGCCTGCTGGGGAGCCTGGGGACTTTCCACACCTGGTTGCTGACTAATTGAGATGCATGC
TTTGCATACTTCTGCCTGCTGGGGAGCCTGGGGACTTTCCACACCCTAACTGACACACATTCCACAGGGT
CGATAAAATTTTGAATTTTGTAATTTGTTTTTGTAATTCTTTAGTTTGTATGTCTGTTGCTATTATGTCT
ACTATTCTTTCCCCTGCACTGTACCCCCCAATCCCCCCTTTTCTTTTAAAAGTTAACCGATACCGTCGAG
ATCCGTTCACTAATCGAATGGATCTGTCTCTGTCTCTCTCTCCACCTTCTTCTTCTATTCCTTCGGGCCT
GTCGGGTCCCCTCGGGGTTGGGAGGTGGGTCTGAAACGATAATGGTGAATATCCCTGCCTAACTCTATTC
ACTATAGAAAGTACAGCAAAAACTATTCTTAAACCTACCAAGCCTCCTACTATCATTATGAATAATTTTA
TATACCACAGCCAATTTGTTATGTTAAACCAATTCCACAAACTTGCCCATTTATCTAATTCCAATAATTC
TTGTTCATTCTTTTCTTGCTGGTTTTGCGATTCTTCAATTAAGGAGTGTATTAAGCTTGTGTAATTGTTA
ATTTCTCTGTCCCACTCCATCCAGGTCGTGTGATTCCAAATCT
Features (pLannotate 1.2.2; 31 found; start..end, strand, type, name):
     84..317     -  misc_feature   RRE: The Rev response element (RRE) of HIV-1 allows for Rev-dependent mRNA export from the nucleus to the cytoplasm.
    463..826     -  CDS            HIV-1 gag (fragment): gag protein from human immunodeficiency virus 1; gag
    810..935     -  misc_feature   HIV-1 Ψ: packaging signal of human immunodeficiency virus type 1
    982..1162    -  LTR            5' LTR (truncated): truncated 5' long terminal repeat (LTR) from HIV-1
   1163..1389    -  promoter       RSV promoter: Rous sarcoma virus enhancer/promoter
   1417..1435    -  promoter       T3 promoter: promoter for bacteriophage T3 RNA polymerase
   1480..1496    -  protein_bind   lac operator: The lac repressor binds to the lac operator to inhibit transcription in E. coli. This inhibition can be relieved by adding lactose or isopropyl-β-D-thiogalactopyranoside (IPTG). lac repressor encoded by lacI
   1504..1534    -  promoter       lac promoter: promoter for the E. coli lac operon
   1549..1570    -  protein_bind   CAP binding site: CAP binding activates transcription in the presence of cAMP. E. coli catabolite activator protein
   1583..1675    -  CDS            lacI (fragment): lac repressor; lacI; The lac repressor binds to the lac operator to inhibit transcription in E. coli. This inhibition can be relieved by adding lactose or isopropyl-β-D-thiogalactopyranoside (IPTG).
   1858..2446    -  rep_origin     ori: high-copy-number ColE1/pMB1/pBR322/pUC origin of replication
   2617..3477    -  CDS            AmpR: β-lactamase; bla; confers resistance to ampicillin, carbenicillin, and related antibiotics
   3478..3582    -  promoter       AmpR promoter: bla
   3635..4063    -  rep_origin     f1 ori (sequence partly withheld): f1 bacteriophage origin of replication; arrow indicates direction of (+) strand synthesis
   4068..4223    -  CDS            lacZα (fragment): LacZα fragment of β-galactosidase; lacZ fragment
   4231..4249    +  promoter       T7 promoter: promoter for bacteriophage T7 RNA polymerase
   4270..4405    -  rep_origin     SV40 ori: SV40 origin of replication
   4445..4566    -  polyA_signal   SV40 poly(A) signal: SV40 polyadenylation signal
   4638..4871    -  LTR            3' LTR (ΔU3): self-inactivating 3' long terminal repeat (LTR) from HIV-1
   4873..4941    -  CDS            nef (fragment): NEF_HV1Z2 - Experimental evidence at protein level: Swiss-Prot protein existence level 1. Extracellular Nef protein targets CD4(+) T-lymphocytes for apoptosis by interacting with CXCR4 surface receptors. From Human immunodeficiency virus type 1 group M subtype D (isolate Z2/CDC-Z34) (HIV-1).
   4962..5550    -  misc_feature   WPRE: woodchuck hepatitis virus posttranscriptional regulatory element
   5577..5951    -  CDS            LC3B: human LC3 protein; MAP1LC3B; Atg8 family member found on autophagosomes
   5979..6695    -  CDS            EGFP: EGFP is a basic (constitutively fluorescent) green fluorescent protein published in 1996, derived from Aequorea victoria. It is reported to be a rapidly-maturing weak dimer with moderate acid sensitivity.
   6710..6734    -  protein_bind   attB1: mutant version of attB; recombination site for the Gateway® BP reaction BP Clonase™
   6762..7469    -  CDS            mCherry: mCherry is a basic (constitutively fluorescent) red fluorescent protein published in 2004, derived from Discosoma sp.. It is reported to be a very rapidly-maturing monomer with low acid sensitivity.
   7570..7773    -  promoter       CMV promoter: human cytomegalovirus (CMV) immediate early promoter
   7774..8077    -  enhancer       CMV enhancer: human cytomegalovirus immediate early enhancer
   8153..8752    -  CDS            PuroR: puromycin N-acetyltransferase; pac from Streptomyces alboniger; confers resistance to puromycin
   8762..9091    -  promoter       SV40 promoter: SV40 enhancer and early promoter
   9108..9224    -  misc_feature   cPPT/CTS: central polypurine tract and central termination sequence of HIV-1
   9243..9343    -  CDS            Rev (fragment): human immunodeficiency virus 1 (HIV-1) Rev protein; rev; enhances nuclear export of unspliced and incompletely spliced viral mRNAs
