[The description below was written by a language model from this plasmid's Addgene catalogue record and pLannotate feature annotations shown in this document.]
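Description:
pRRL-SV40-Puro-CMV-mCherry-EGFP-LC3B is a 9.6 kb third-generation-style, self-inactivating HIV-1 lentiviral transfer plasmid built on the pRRL-SV40-Puro-CMV-MCS backbone for expression in mammalian cells. An RSV promoter fused to a truncated 5' LTR drives the genomic RNA. This is followed by the Ψ packaging signal with a partial gag sequence, the Rev response element for Rev-dependent nuclear export, and the cPPT/CTS. The ΔU3 3' LTR inactivates LTR promoter activity after integration, and an SV40 poly(A) signal and SV40 ori lie downstream of it. In bacteria the plasmid carries a ColE1/pUC-type origin, an f1 ori and AmpR for ampicillin selection. The feature table calls this origin high-copy, but the catalogue entry lists the plasmid as low copy and as grown in a recombination-reduced strain, which is common for LTR-containing vectors.

Two expression units sit between the LTRs. An SV40 enhancer/early promoter drives puromycin N-acetyltransferase for selection of transduced cells. The CMV enhancer/promoter drives a tandem fusion of mCherry, EGFP and human LC3B (MAP1LC3B), with both fluorescent proteins N-terminal to LC3B. A residual attB1 Gateway site lies in the linker between mCherry and EGFP, and a WPRE after the coding sequence enhances transcript expression.

The fusion serves as an autophagy flux reporter. LC3B is incorporated into autophagosomes, where both fluorophores emit. After fusion with the acidic lysosome, the acid-sensitive EGFP signal is quenched while the more acid-stable mCherry persists. The shift from dual-colour to red-only puncta therefore tracks autophagosome maturation. Lentiviral delivery with puromycin selection allows stable reporter cell lines to be made.
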