Addgene plasmid #223712: pRRL-SV40-Puro-CMV-mCherry-EGFP-LC3B
Purpose: Expresses autophagy flux LC3B fluorescence reporter
Depositing lab: Benjamin Wolozin. Depositing organization: Boston University Medical Campus. Publication: Proximity labeling reveals dynamic changes in the SQSTM1 protein network. Ortiz ANR, Zhang L, Ash PEA, Basu A, Puri S, van der Spek SJF, Wang Z, Dorrian L, Emili A, Wolozin B. bioRxiv [Preprint]. 2024 Jun 27:2023.12.12.571324. doi: 10.1101/2023.12.12.571324. PubMed 38168279.
Backbone
  Vector backbone: pLenti pRRL-SV40-Puro-CMV-MCS
  Vector type: Mammalian Expression, Lentiviral, Synthetic Biology
  Selectable markers: Puromycin
Growth in bacteria
  Bacterial resistance: Ampicillin, 100 μg/mL
  Growth temperature: 30°C
  Growth strain: NEB Stable
  Copy number: Low Copy
Gene/Insert
  Gene/Insert name: LC3B
  Species: H. sapiens (human), Synthetic
  Insert size (bp): 1893
  Entrez Gene: MAP1LC3B (a.k.a. ATG8F, LC3B, MAP1A/1BLC3, MAP1LC3B-a)
  Promoter: CMV
  Tag / fusion protein: mCherry::EGFP::LC3B (N terminal on insert)
  Cloning method: Other
  Sequencing primers: 5′ ccatagaagacaccgactctagaCCGCTAGCGCTACCGGTcgcc; 3′ acgaattctggtgctcgagttacactgacaatttcatcccgaacgtct
Terms and licenses: Academic/Nonprofit Terms; Industry Terms: Not Available to Industry
Depositor comments: Please visit https://doi.org/10.1101/2023.12.12.571324 for bioRxiv preprint.
How to cite: pRRL-SV40-Puro-CMV-mCherry-EGFP-LC3B was a gift from Benjamin Wolozin (Addgene plasmid # 223712 ; http://n2t.net/addgene:223712 ; RRID:Addgene_223712)
