>Addgene plasmid #223712 | pRRL-SV40-Puro-CMV-mCherry-EGFP-LC3B | depositor partial sequence | sequence record 438881 | WPRE-primer
CACATGAAGCAGCACGACTTCTTCAAGTCCGCCATGCCCGAAGGCTACGTCCAGGAGCGCACCATCTTCT
TCAAGGACGACGGCAACTACAAGACCCGCGCCGAGGTGAAGTTCGAGGGCGACACCCTGGTGAACCGCAT
CGAGCTGAAGGGCATCGACTTCAAGGAGGACGGCAACATCCTGGGGCACAAGCTGGAGTACAACTACAAC
AGCCACAACGTCTATATCATGGCCGACAAGCAGAAGAACGGCATCAAGGTGAACTTCAAGATCCGCCACA
ACATCGAGGACGGCAGCGTGCAGCTCGCCGACCACTACCAGCAGAACACCCCCATCGGCGACGGCCCCGT
GCTGCTGCCCGACAACCACTACCTGAGCACCCAGTCCGCCCTGAGCAAAGACCCCAACGAGAAGCGCGAT
CACATGGTCCTGCTGGAGTTCGTGACCGCCGCCGGGATCACTCTCGGCATGGACGAGCTGTACAAGTCCG
GACTCAGATCCGGTACCGAATTCATGCCGTCGGAGAAGACCTTCAAGCAGCGCCGCACCTTCGAACAAAG
AGTAGAAGATGTCCGACTTATTCGAGAGCAGCATCCAACCAAAATCCCGGTGATAATAGAACGATACAAG
GGTGAGAAGCAGCTTCCTGTTCTGGATAAAACAAAGTTCCTTGTACCTGACCATGTCAACATGAGTGAGC
TCATCAAGATAATTAGAAGGCGCTTACAGCTCAATGCTAATCAGGCCTTCTTCCTGTTGGTGAACGGACA
CAGCATGGTCAGCGTCTCCACACCAATCTCAGAGGTGTATGAGAGTGAGAAAGATGAAGATGGATTCCTG
TACATGGTCTATGCCTCCCAGGAGACGTTCGGGATGAAATTGTCAGTGTAACTCGAGCACCAGAATTCGT
CGACAATCAACCTCTGGATTACAAAATTTGTGAAAGATTGACTGGTATTCTTAACTATGTTGCTCCTTTT
ACGCTATG
